Addgene plasmid #161065: pDONR221-SLC16A3_STOP
Purpose: Gateway entry clone with codon-optimized ORF sequence for subcloning into custom expression vectors. Contains a STOP codon at the end of the codon-optimized ORF sequence.
Depositing lab: RESOLUTE Consortium & Giulio Superti-Furga. Depositing organization: CeMM Research Center for Molecular Medicine. Publication: The RESOLUTE consortium: unlocking SLC transporters for drug discovery. Superti-Furga G, Lackner D, Wiedmer T, Ingles-Prieto A, Barbosa B, Girardi E, Goldmann U, Gurtl B, Klavins K, Klimek C, Lindinger S, Lineiro-Retes E, Muller AC, Onstein S, Redinger G, Reil D, Sedlyarov V, Wolf G, Crawford M, Everley R, ... Steppan CM. Nat Rev Drug Discov. 2020 Jul;19(7):429-430. doi: 10.1038/d41573-020-00056-6. PubMed 32265506.
Backbone
  Vector backbone: pDONR221
  Backbone manufacturer: ThermoFisher Scientific
  Backbone size w/o insert (bp): 2550
  Vector type: Mammalian Expression
Growth in bacteria
  Bacterial resistance: Kanamycin, 50 μg/mL
  Growth temperature: 37°C
  Growth strain: NEB Stable
  Copy number: High Copy
Gene/Insert
  Gene/Insert name: SLC16A3 (alt name: MCT3, MCT4)
  Species: H. sapiens (human)
  Insert size (bp): 1398
  Entrez Gene: SLC16A3 (a.k.a. MCT 3, MCT 4, MCT-3, MCT-4, MCT3, MCT4)
  Cloning method: Gateway Cloning
  Sequencing primers: 5′ M13-fwd; 3′ M13-rev
Terms and licenses: Academic/Nonprofit Terms; Industry Terms
Depositor comments: This plasmid contains a STOP codon at the end of the codon-optimized ORF. For the version of this plasmid that does not contain a STOP codon, please see Addgene plasmid 131899 For more information on the full Resolute plasmid collection, please see www.addgene.org/depositor-collections/re-solute/. Please provide your feedback on this plasmid to the RESOLUTE consortium by filling out their RESOLUTE repository feedback form: https://forms.office.com/Pages/ResponsePage.aspx?id=0e05yklzmkS7rjFGQL4N7z4feCLQvEJAmVcOCM_u885UN1JJRko0Ukg4TVQwNTZLOUxPQVJWT1NHUCQlQCN0PWcu
How to cite: pDONR221-SLC16A3_STOP was a gift from RESOLUTE Consortium & Giulio Superti-Furga (Addgene plasmid # 161065 ; http://n2t.net/addgene:161065 ; RRID:Addgene_161065)
