[The description below was written by a language model from this plasmid's Addgene catalogue record and pLannotate feature annotations shown in this document.]
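Description:
pDONR221-SLC16A3_STOP is a Gateway entry clone built on the pDONR221 backbone, carrying a codon-optimized open reading frame for human SLC16A3 (also called MCT4 or MCT3), a proton-linked monocarboxylate transporter that moves substrates such as lactate, pyruvate and ketone bodies across the plasma membrane. The sequenced plasmid is about 3.9 kb, and the roughly 1.4 kb ORF sits between attL1 and attL2, the recombination sites used in the Gateway LR reaction. The plasmid is maintained in E. coli through a high-copy ColE1/pUC-type origin and selected with kanamycin via an aminoglycoside phosphotransferase gene.

Although the catalogue lists the vector type as mammalian expression, the annotated features show no eukaryotic promoter or polyadenylation signal, so the plasmid serves as a shuttle for the ORF rather than as an expression construct. The only promoter annotated is a T7 promoter just outside attL2, oriented on the reverse strand relative to the insert. The rrnB T1 and T2 terminators lie upstream of attL1 and help insulate the insert from read-through transcription from the backbone. Short lacI and lacZα fragments are backbone remnants with no evident functional role.

The defining feature of this version is a STOP codon retained at the end of the ORF. After LR transfer into a destination vector, the transporter is therefore produced with a native C-terminus, or with an N-terminal tag only, rather than fused to a C-terminal tag. A companion clone lacking the STOP codon exists for C-terminal fusions. The plasmid belongs to a consortium collection of solute carrier entry clones intended for subcloning into custom expression vectors to study SLC transporters.
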