Features (pLannotate 1.2.2; 10 found; start..end, strand, type, name):
      1..100     +  protein_bind   attL1: mutant version of attL; recombination site for the Gateway® LR reaction LR Clonase™
    106..1500    +  CDS            SLC16A3: MOT4_HUMAN - Also known as MCT4. Experimental evidence at protein level: Swiss-Prot protein existence level 1. Proton-linked monocarboxylate transporter. Catalyzes the rapid transport across the plasma membrane of many monocarboxylates such as lactate, pyruvate, branched-chain oxo acids derived from leucine, valine and isoleucine, and the ketone bodies acetoacetate, beta-hydroxybutyrate and acetate (By similarity). From Homo sapiens (Human).
   1505..1604    -  protein_bind   attL2: mutant version of attL; recombination site for the Gateway® LR reaction LR Clonase™
   1622..1640    -  promoter       T7 promoter: promoter for bacteriophage T7 RNA polymerase
   1774..2583    +  CDS            KanR: aminoglycoside phosphotransferase; aph(3')-Ia; confers resistance to kanamycin in bacteria or G418 (Geneticin®) in eukaryotes
   2730..3318    +  rep_origin     ori: high-copy-number ColE1/pMB1/pBR322/pUC origin of replication
   3501..3593    +  CDS            lacI (fragment): lac repressor; lacI; The lac repressor binds to the lac operator to inhibit transcription in E. coli. This inhibition can be relieved by adding lactose or isopropyl-β-D-thiogalactopyranoside (IPTG).
   3648..3675    -  terminator     rrnB T2 terminator: transcription terminator T2 from the E. coli rrnB gene
   3807..3850    +  terminator     rrnB T1 terminator: Escherichia coli rrnB; transcription terminator T1 from the E. coli rrnB gene
   3897..3933    -  CDS            lacZα (fragment): LacZα fragment of β-galactosidase; lacZ fragment
>Addgene plasmid #161065 | pDONR221-SLC16A3_STOP | addgene full sequence | sequence record 352006 | Addgene NGS Result
CAAATAATGATTTTATTTTGACTGATAGTGACCTGTTCGTTGCAACACATTGATGAGCAATGCTTTTTTA
TAATGCCAACTTTGTACAAAAAAGCAGGCTCCACCATGGGAGGAGCAGTGGTGGACGAGGGACCTACCGG
AGTGAAGGCACCAGATGGAGGATGGGGATGGGCCGTGCTGTTCGGATGCTTTGTGATCACAGGCTTCAGC
TACGCCTTTCCCAAGGCCGTGTCCGTGTTCTTTAAGGAGCTGATCCAGGAGTTCGGCATCGGCTACTCCG
ACACCGCCTGGATCAGCTCCATCCTGCTGGCCATGCTGTATGGCACAGGCCCTCTGTGCAGCGTGTGCGT
GAACAGGTTTGGATGCAGGCCAGTGATGCTGGTGGGAGGACTGTTCGCAAGCCTGGGAATGGTGGCAGCA
TCTTTTTGTAGGAGCATCATCCAGGTGTACCTGACCACAGGCGTGATCACCGGACTGGGACTGGCCCTGA
ACTTCCAGCCATCCCTGATCATGCTGAATCGCTATTTTTCTAAGCGGAGACCCATGGCAAACGGACTGGC
AGCAGCAGGATCTCCCGTGTTCCTGTGCGCACTGAGCCCTCTGGGACAGCTGCTGCAGGACCGGTATGGC
TGGAGAGGCGGCTTTCTGATCCTGGGCGGCCTGCTGCTGAATTGCTGCGTGTGCGCCGCCCTGATGCGGC
CCCTGGTGGTGACCGCACAGCCTGGATCCGGACCACCTAGACCATCTAGGCGCCTGCTGGACCTGAGCGT
GTTCCGGGATAGAGGCTTTGTGCTGTACGCAGTGGCAGCATCCGTGATGGTGCTGGGCCTGTTCGTGCCA
CCCGTGTTTGTGGTGTCTTATGCCAAGGACCTGGGCGTGCCTGATACCAAGGCCGCCTTCCTGCTGACAA
TCCTGGGCTTCATCGATATCTTTGCAAGGCCAGCAGCAGGATTTGTGGCAGGACTGGGCAAGGTGCGCCC
TTACTCCGTGTATCTGTTCAGCTTTTCCATGTTCTTTAATGGACTGGCAGACCTGGCAGGAAGCACCGCA
GGCGATTACGGCGGCCTGGTGGTGTTCTGCATCTTCTTTGGCATCTCCTATGGCATGGTGGGCGCCCTGC
AGTTCGAGGTGCTGATGGCCATCGTGGGCACACACAAGTTTTCTAGCGCCATCGGACTGGTGCTGCTGAT
GGAGGCAGTGGCCGTGCTGGTGGGACCTCCAAGCGGAGGCAAGCTGCTGGATGCAACCCACGTGTACATG
TACGTGTTCATCCTGGCAGGAGCAGAGGTGCTGACATCCTCTCTGATCCTGCTGCTGGGCAACTTCTTTT
GTATCCGGAAGAAGCCCAAGGAGCCACAGCCAGAGGTGGCAGCAGCAGAGGAGGAGAAGCTGCACAAGCC
ACCTGCAGACTCCGGAGTGGATCTGAGGGAGGTGGAGCACTTCCTGAAGGCCGAGCCAGAGAAGAATGGC
GAGGTGGTGCACACCCCCGAGACATCTGTGTAAGACCCAGCTTTCTTGTACAAAGTTGGCATTATAAGAA
AGCATTGCTTATCAATTTGTTGCAACGAACAGGTCACTATCAGTCAAAATAAAATCATTATTTGCCATCC
AGCTGATATCCCCTATAGTGAGTCGTATTACATGGTCATAGCTGTTTCCTGGCAGCTCTGGCCCGTGTCT
CAAAATCTCTGATGTTACATTGCACAAGATAAAAATATATCATCATGAACAATAAAACTGTCTGCTTACA
TAAACAGTAATACAAGGGGTGTTATGAGCCATATTCAACGGGAAACGTCGAGGCCGCGATTAAATTCCAA
CATGGATGCTGATTTATATGGGTATAAATGGGCTCGCGATAATGTCGGGCAATCAGGTGCGACAATCTAT
CGCTTGTATGGGAAGCCCGATGCGCCAGAGTTGTTTCTGAAACATGGCAAAGGTAGCGTTGCCAATGATG
TTACAGATGAGATGGTCAGACTAAACTGGCTGACGGAATTTATGCCTCTTCCGACCATCAAGCATTTTAT
CCGTACTCCTGATGATGCATGGTTACTCACCACTGCGATCCCCGGAAAAACAGCATTCCAGGTATTAGAA
GAATATCCTGATTCAGGTGAAAATATTGTTGATGCGCTGGCAGTGTTCCTGCGCCGGTTGCATTCGATTC
CTGTTTGTAATTGTCCTTTTAACAGCGATCGCGTATTTCGTCTCGCTCAGGCGCAATCACGAATGAATAA
CGGTTTGGTTGATGCGAGTGATTTTGATGACGAGCGTAATGGCTGGCCTGTTGAACAAGTCTGGAAAGAA
ATGCATAAACTTTTGCCATTCTCACCGGATTCAGTCGTCACTCATGGTGATTTCTCACTTGATAACCTTA
TTTTTGACGAGGGGAAATTAATAGGTTGTATTGATGTTGGACGAGTCGGAATCGCAGACCGATACCAGGA
TCTTGCCATCCTATGGAACTGCCTCGGTGAGTTTTCTCCTTCATTACAGAAACGGCTTTTTCAAAAATAT
GGTATTGATAATCCTGATATGAATAAATTGCAGTTTCATTTGATGCTCGATGAGTTTTTCTAATCAGAAT
TGGTTAATTGGTTGTAACACTGGCAGAGCATTACGCTGACTTGACGGGACGGCGCAAGCTCATGACCAAA
ATCCCTTAACGTGAGTTACGCGTCGTTCCACTGAGCGTCAGACCCCGTAGAAAAGATCAAAGGATCTTCT
TGAGATCCTTTTTTTCTGCGCGTAATCTGCTGCTTGCAAACAAAAAAACCACCGCTACCAGCGGTGGTTT
GTTTGCCGGATCAAGAGCTACCAACTCTTTTTCCGAAGGTAACTGGCTTCAGCAGAGCGCAGATACCAAA
TACTGTTCTTCTAGTGTAGCCGTAGTTAGGCCACCACTTCAAGAACTCTGTAGCACCGCCTACATACCTC
GCTCTGCTAATCCTGTTACCAGTGGCTGCTGCCAGTGGCGATAAGTCGTGTCTTACCGGGTTGGACTCAA
GACGATAGTTACCGGATAAGGCGCAGCGGTCGGGCTGAACGGGGGGTTCGTGCACACAGCCCAGCTTGGA
GCGAACGACCTACACCGAACTGAGATACCTACAGCGTGAGCTATGAGAAAGCGCCACGCTTCCCGAAGGG
AGAAAGGCGGACAGGTATCCGGTAAGCGGCAGGGTCGGAACAGGAGAGCGCACGAGGGAGCTTCCAGGGG
GAAACGCCTGGTATCTTTATAGTCCTGTCGGGTTTCGCCACCTCTGACTTGAGCGTCGATTTTTGTGATG
CTCGTCAGGGGGGCGGAGCCTATGGAAAAACGCCAGCAACGCGGCCTTTTTACGGTTCCTGGCCTTTTGC
TGGCCTTTTGCTCACATGTTCTTTCCTGCGTTATCCCCTGATTCTGTGGATAACCGTATTACCGCCTTTG
AGTGAGCTGATACCGCTCGCCGCAGCCGAACGACCGAGCGCAGCGAGTCAGTGAGCGAGGAAGCGGAAGA
GCGCCCAATACGCAAACCGCCTCTCCCCGCGCGTTGGCCGATTCATTAATGCAGCTGGCACGACAGGTTT
CCCGACTGGAAAGCGGGCAGTGAGCGCAACGCAATTAATACGCGTACCGCTAGCCAGGAAGAGTTTGTAG
AAACGCAAAAAGGCCATCCGTCAGGATGGCCTTCTGCTTAGTTTGATGCCTGGCAGTTTATGGCGGGCGT
CCTGCCCGCCACCCTCCGGGCCGTTGCTTCACAACGTTCAAATCCGCTCCCGGCGGATTTGTCCTACTCA
GGAGAGCGTTCACCGACAAACAACAGATAAAACGAAAGGCCCAGTCTTCCGACTGAGCCTTTCGTTTTAT
TTGATGCCTGGCAGTTCCCTACTCTCGCGTTAACGCTAGCATGGATGTTTTCCCAGTCACGACGTTGTAA
AACGACGGCCAGTCTTAAGCTCGGGCCC
