>Addgene plasmid #161065 | pDONR221-SLC16A3_STOP | depositor partial sequence | sequence record 312065 | Codon-optimized ORF of SLC16A3
ATGGGAGGAGCAGTGGTGGACGAGGGACCTACCGGAGTGAAGGCACCAGATGGAGGATGGGGATGGGCCG
TGCTGTTCGGATGCTTTGTGATCACAGGCTTCAGCTACGCCTTTCCCAAGGCCGTGTCCGTGTTCTTTAA
GGAGCTGATCCAGGAGTTCGGCATCGGCTACTCCGACACCGCCTGGATCAGCTCCATCCTGCTGGCCATG
CTGTATGGCACAGGCCCTCTGTGCAGCGTGTGCGTGAACAGGTTTGGATGCAGGCCAGTGATGCTGGTGG
GAGGACTGTTCGCAAGCCTGGGAATGGTGGCAGCATCTTTTTGTAGGAGCATCATCCAGGTGTACCTGAC
CACAGGCGTGATCACCGGACTGGGACTGGCCCTGAACTTCCAGCCATCCCTGATCATGCTGAATCGCTAT
TTTTCTAAGCGGAGACCCATGGCAAACGGACTGGCAGCAGCAGGATCTCCCGTGTTCCTGTGCGCACTGA
GCCCTCTGGGACAGCTGCTGCAGGACCGGTATGGCTGGAGAGGCGGCTTTCTGATCCTGGGCGGCCTGCT
GCTGAATTGCTGCGTGTGCGCCGCCCTGATGCGGCCCCTGGTGGTGACCGCACAGCCTGGATCCGGACCA
CCTAGACCATCTAGGCGCCTGCTGGACCTGAGCGTGTTCCGGGATAGAGGCTTTGTGCTGTACGCAGTGG
CAGCATCCGTGATGGTGCTGGGCCTGTTCGTGCCACCCGTGTTTGTGGTGTCTTATGCCAAGGACCTGGG
CGTGCCTGATACCAAGGCCGCCTTCCTGCTGACAATCCTGGGCTTCATCGATATCTTTGCAAGGCCAGCA
GCAGGATTTGTGGCAGGACTGGGCAAGGTGCGCCCTTACTCCGTGTATCTGTTCAGCTTTTCCATGTTCT
TTAATGGACTGGCAGACCTGGCAGGAAGCACCGCAGGCGATTACGGCGGCCTGGTGGTGTTCTGCATCTT
CTTTGGCATCTCCTATGGCATGGTGGGCGCCCTGCAGTTCGAGGTGCTGATGGCCATCGTGGGCACACAC
AAGTTTTCTAGCGCCATCGGACTGGTGCTGCTGATGGAGGCAGTGGCCGTGCTGGTGGGACCTCCAAGCG
GAGGCAAGCTGCTGGATGCAACCCACGTGTACATGTACGTGTTCATCCTGGCAGGAGCAGAGGTGCTGAC
ATCCTCTCTGATCCTGCTGCTGGGCAACTTCTTTTGTATCCGGAAGAAGCCCAAGGAGCCACAGCCAGAG
GTGGCAGCAGCAGAGGAGGAGAAGCTGCACAAGCCACCTGCAGACTCCGGAGTGGATCTGAGGGAGGTGG
AGCACTTCCTGAAGGCCGAGCCAGAGAAGAATGGCGAGGTGGTGCACACCCCCGAGACATCTGTGTAA
